Addgene plasmid #247570: pHR_PGK_ BCAN 13134 VLVH synNotch
Purpose: Expresses a synNotch receptor binding to BCAN
Depositing lab: Wendell Lim. Depositing organization: University of California, San Francisco (UCSF). Publication: Programming tissue-sensing T cells that deliver therapies to the brain. Simic MS, Watchmaker PB, Gupta S, Wang Y, Sagan SA, Duecker J, Shepherd C, Diebold D, Pineo-Cavanaugh P, Haegelin J, Zhu R, Ng B, Yu W, Tonai Y, Cardarelli L, Reddy NR, Sidhu SS, Troyanskaya O, Hauser SL, Wilson MR, Zamvil SS, Okada H, Lim WA. Science. 2024 Dec 6;386(6726):eadl4237. doi: 10.1126/science.adl4237. Epub 2024 Dec 6. PubMed 39636984.
Backbone
  Vector backbone: pHR
  Vector type: Mammalian Expression, Lentiviral
Growth in bacteria
  Bacterial resistance: Ampicillin, 100 μg/mL
  Growth temperature: 37°C
  Growth strain: NEB Stable
  Copy number: High Copy
Gene/Insert
  Gene/Insert name: Expresses a synNotch receptor binding to BCAN
  Species: H. sapiens (human), Synthetic
Resource information
  A portion of this plasmid was derived from a plasmid made by: Wendell Lim (pHR backbone and PGK promoter, Addgene #79120); University of Toronto (BCAN 13134 binder ).
Terms and licenses: Academic/Nonprofit Terms; Industry Terms: Not Available to Industry
How to cite: pHR_PGK_ BCAN 13134 VLVH synNotch was a gift from Wendell Lim (Addgene plasmid # 247570 ; http://n2t.net/addgene:247570 ; RRID:Addgene_247570)
