[The description below was written by a language model from this plasmid's Addgene catalogue record and pLannotate feature annotations shown in this document.]
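Description:
pHR_PGK_ BCAN 13134 VLVH synNotch is a lentiviral transfer plasmid built on the pHR backbone for expressing a synthetic Notch (synNotch) receptor that recognises brevican (BCAN) in mammalian cells. It is maintained in E. coli through a high-copy ColE1/pUC-type origin with ampicillin selection (AmpR with its bla promoter). The viral portion carries a truncated HIV-1 5' LTR, the Ψ packaging signal with a partial gag sequence, the RRE for Rev-dependent export of genomic RNA, a cPPT/CTS element, and a self-inactivating ΔU3 3' LTR, so the integrated provirus relies on the internal promoter. The plasmid backbone outside the LTRs also holds leftover fragments typical of older pHR vectors, including an SV40 promoter followed by gpt fragments, SV40 small t intron and poly(A) sequences, and partial TcR, rop and lacI sequences. These appear to be remnants rather than functional selection cassettes, and no mammalian drug marker or fluorescent reporter is annotated.

The payload is a single open reading frame driven by the mouse PGK promoter and followed by WPRE, which enhances transcript expression. Annotation detects an immunoglobulin kappa light-chain variable region followed by a heavy-chain variable region, consistent with the "VLVH" orientation of the 13134 single-chain binder. These are fused to a mouse Notch1 fragment and then a GAL4 fragment. About 250 bp of sequence lies unannotated between GAL4 and the downstream cloning-site remnants, and the record does not identify any activation domain there. In the synNotch design, antigen binding triggers cleavage of the Notch core, releasing the GAL4-based transcription factor to activate a separately supplied UAS-driven response gene. The associated work concerns T cells engineered to sense brain tissue and deliver therapeutic payloads locally.
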