Features (pLannotate 1.2.2; 36 found; start..end, strand, type, name):
    114..136     -  misc_feature   MCS (fragment): pBluescript multiple cloning site
    137..636     +  promoter       PGK promoter: mouse phosphoglycerate kinase 1 promoter
    690..1064    +  CDS            IGKV1-39: KV139_HUMAN - Experimental evidence at protein level: Swiss-Prot protein existence level 1. V region of the variable domain of immunoglobulin light chains that participates in the antigen recognition (PubMed:24600447). Immunoglobulins, also known as antibodies, are membrane-bound or secreted glycoproteins produced by B lymphocytes. In the recognition phase of humoral immunity, the membrane-bound immunoglobulins serve as receptors which, upon binding of a specific antigen, trigger the clonal expansion and differentiation of B lymphocytes into immunoglobulins- secreting plasma cells. Secreted im
   1149..1502    +  CDS            HV01_CANLF: Experimental evidence at protein level: Swiss-Prot protein existence level 1. From Canis lupus familiaris (Dog) (Canis familiaris).
   1503..2480    +  CDS            Notch1 (fragment): NOTC1_MOUSE - Also known as Motch From Mus musculus (Mouse).
   2481..2921    +  CDS            GAL4 (fragment): GAL4_YEAST - Experimental evidence at protein level: Swiss-Prot protein existence level 1. This protein is a positive regulator for the gene expression of the galactose-induced genes such as GAL1, GAL2, GAL7, GAL10, and MEL1 which code for the enzymes used to convert galactose to glucose. It recognizes a 17 base pair sequence in (5'-CGGRNNRCYNYNCNCCG-3') the upstream activating sequence (UAS-G) of these genes. From Saccharomyces cerevisiae (strain ATCC 204508 / S288c) (Baker's yeast).
   3177..3207    +  misc_feature   MCS (fragment): pUC18/19 multiple cloning site
   3208..3226    +  misc_feature   MCS (fragment): pBluescript multiple cloning site
   3226..3814    +  misc_feature   WPRE: woodchuck hepatitis virus posttranscriptional regulatory element
   3815..3837    +  misc_feature   MCS (fragment): pBluescript multiple cloning site
   3854..3922    +  CDS            nef (fragment): NEF_HV1Z2 - Experimental evidence at protein level: Swiss-Prot protein existence level 1. Extracellular Nef protein targets CD4(+) T-lymphocytes for apoptosis by interacting with CXCR4 surface receptors. From Human immunodeficiency virus type 1 group M subtype D (isolate Z2/CDC-Z34) (HIV-1).
   3924..4157    +  LTR            3' LTR (ΔU3): self-inactivating 3' long terminal repeat (LTR) from HIV-1
   4182..4200    -  promoter       SP6 promoter: promoter for bacteriophage SP6 RNA polymerase
   4428..4707    +  CDS            TcR (fragment): tetracycline efflux protein; tet; confers resistance to tetracycline
   4708..4756    -  misc_feature   bom (fragment): basis of mobility region from pBR322
   4858..4893    -  CDS            rop (fragment): Rop protein, which maintains plasmids at low copy number; rop
   4988..5092    +  promoter       AmpR promoter: bla
   5093..5953    +  CDS            AmpR: β-lactamase; bla; confers resistance to ampicillin, carbenicillin, and related antibiotics
   6124..6712    +  rep_origin     ori: high-copy-number ColE1/pMB1/pBR322/pUC origin of replication
   6895..6951    +  CDS            lacI (fragment): lac repressor; lacI; The lac repressor binds to the lac operator to inhibit transcription in E. coli. This inhibition can be relieved by adding lactose or isopropyl-β-D-thiogalactopyranoside (IPTG).
   6958..7287    +  promoter       SV40 promoter: SV40 enhancer and early promoter
   7487..7606    +  CDS            gpt (fragment): XGPT_ECOLI - Also known as gpp, gxu. Experimental evidence at protein level: Swiss-Prot protein existence level 1. Purine salvage pathway enzyme that catalyzes the transfer of the ribosyl-5-phosphate group from 5-phospho-alpha-D-ribose 1- diphosphate (PRPP) to the N9 position of the 6-oxopurines guanine and xanthine to form the corresponding ribonucleotides GMP (guanosine 5'- monophosphate) and XMP (xanthosine 5'-monophosphate), with the release of PPi. To a lesser extent, also acts on hypoxanthine (PubMed:9100006, PubMed:3886014). Does not ribophosphorylate adenine (PubMed:3886014). From Esch
   7606..7941    +  CDS            gpt (fragment): XGPT_ECOLI - Also known as gpp, gxu. Experimental evidence at protein level: Swiss-Prot protein existence level 1. Purine salvage pathway enzyme that catalyzes the transfer of the ribosyl-5-phosphate group from 5-phospho-alpha-D-ribose 1- diphosphate (PRPP) to the N9 position of the 6-oxopurines guanine and xanthine to form the corresponding ribonucleotides GMP (guanosine 5'- monophosphate) and XMP (xanthosine 5'-monophosphate), with the release of PPi. To a lesser extent, also acts on hypoxanthine (PubMed:9100006, PubMed:3886014). Does not ribophosphorylate adenine (PubMed:3886014). From Esch
   8036..8341    +  CDS            frsA (fragment): FRSA_ECOLI - Also known as yafA. Experimental evidence at protein level: Swiss-Prot protein existence level 1. Catalyzes the hydrolysis of esters (PubMed:15808744). Displays esterase activity toward pNP-butyrate (PubMed:15808744). May stimulate mixed-acid fermentation by acting as a fermentation/respiration switch that down-regulates respiration and up- regulates fermentation rates (PubMed:15169777). From Escherichia coli (strain K12).
   8345..8419    +  CDS            small t antigen (fragment): SV40 (simian virus 40) small t antigen
   8421..8486    +  intron         small t intron: SV40 (simian virus 40) small t antigen intron
   8616..8636    +  CDS            SV40 NLS: nuclear localization signal of SV40 (simian virus 40) large T antigen
   8955..9038    +  CDS            large T antigen (fragment): large T antigen from SV40 (simian virus 40)
   9061..9195    +  polyA_signal   SV40 poly(A) signal: SV40 polyadenylation signal
   9362..9691    +  CDS            nef (fragment): NEF_HV1BR - Experimental evidence at protein level: Swiss-Prot protein existence level 1. Extracellular Nef protein targets CD4(+) T-lymphocytes for apoptosis by interacting with CXCR4 surface receptors (PubMed:14990729). From Human immunodeficiency virus type 1 group M subtype B (isolate BRU/LAI) (HIV-1).
   9739..9996    +  LTR            5' LTR (truncated): truncated 5' long terminal repeat (LTR) from HIV-1
  10043..10168   +  misc_feature   HIV-1 Ψ: packaging signal of human immunodeficiency virus type 1
  10152..10490   +  CDS            HIV-1 gag (fragment): gag protein from human immunodeficiency virus 1; gag
  10665..10898   +  misc_feature   RRE: The Rev response element (RRE) of HIV-1 allows for Rev-dependent mRNA export from the nucleus to the cytoplasm.
  11275..11375   +  CDS            Rev (fragment): human immunodeficiency virus 1 (HIV-1) Rev protein; rev; enhances nuclear export of unspliced and incompletely spliced viral mRNAs
  11412..77      +  misc_feature   cPPT/CTS (across the origin): central polypurine tract and central termination sequence of HIV-1
>Addgene plasmid #247570 | pHR_PGK_ BCAN 13134 VLVH synNotch | addgene full sequence | sequence record 491773 | Addgene NGS Result
AAAGAATAGTAGACATAATAGCAACAGACATACAAACTAAAGAATTACAAAAACAAATTACAAAAATTCA
AAATTTTCGGGTTTATTACAGGGACAGCAGAGATCCAGTTTGGATCGATAAGCTTGATATCGAATTGGGT
AGGGGAGGCGCTTTTCCCAAGGCAGTCTGGAGCATGCGCTTTAGCAGCCCCGCTGGGCACTTGGCGCTAC
ACAAGTGGCCTCTGGCCTCGCACACATTCCACATCCACCGGTAGGCGCCAACCGGCTCCGTTCTTTGGTG
GCCCCTTCGCGCCACCTTCTACTCCTCCCCTAGTCAGGAAGTTCCCCCCCGCCCCGCAGCTCGCGTCGTG
CAGGACGTGACAAATGGAAGTAGCACGTCTCACTAGTCTCGTGCAGATGGACAGCACCGCTGAGCAATGG
AAGCGGGTAGGCCTTTGGGGCAGCGGCCAATAGCAGCTTTGCTCCTTCGCTTTCTGGGCTCAGAGGCTGG
GAAGGGGTGGGTCCGGGGGCGGGCTCAGGGGCGGGCTCAGGGGCGGGGCGGGCGCCCGAAGGTCCTCCGG
AGGCCCGGCATTCTGCACGCTTCAAAAGCGCACGTCTGCCGCGCTGTTCTCCTCTTCCTCATCTCCGGGC
CTTTCGAATTCTCACGCGTCAAGTGGAGCAAGGCAGGTGGACAGTGGATCGCCGCCACCATGGCGTTGCC
CGTGACGGCACTGTTGCTCCCACTCGCGCTGCTGCTGCACGCTGCAAGGCCTGAACAAAAACTTATCAGC
GAAGAGGATCTGGATATCCAGATGACCCAGTCCCCGAGCTCCCTGTCCGCCTCTGTGGGCGATAGGGTCA
CCATCACCTGCCGTGCCAGTCAGTCCGTGTCCAGCGCTGTAGCCTGGTATCAACAGAAACCAGGAAAAGC
TCCGAAGCTTCTGATTTACTCGGCATCCGATCTCTACTCTGGAGTCCCTTCTCGCTTCTCTGGTAGCCGT
TCCGGGACGGATTTCACTCTGACCATCAGCAGTCTGCAGCCGGAAGACTTCGCAACTTATTACTGTCAGC
AATACGGTGACCCGATCACGTTCGGACAGGGTACCAAGGTGGAGATCAAAGGTACTACTGCCGCTAGTGG
TAGTAGTGGTGGCAGTAGCAGTGGTGCCGAGGTTCAGCTGGTGGAGTCTGGCGGTGGCCTGGTGCAGCCA
GGGGGCTCACTCCGTTTGTCCTGTGCAGCTTCTGGCTTCGATCTCAGTACTTATTGGATGCACTGGGTGC
GTCAGGCCCCGGGTAAGGGCCTGGAATGGGTTGCAAGTATTTACGCTTCTGGAGGCGCTACTGATTATGC
CGATAGCGTCAAGGGCCGTTTCACTATAAGCGCAGACACATCCAAAAACACAGCCTACCTACAAATGAAC
AGCTTAAGAGCTGAGGACACTGCCGTCTATTATTGTGCTCGCTACTACCATTACCCGGCTATGGACTACT
GGGGTCAAGGAACCCTGGTCACCGTCTCCTCGATCCTGGACTACAGCTTCACAGGTGGCGCTGGGCGCGA
CATTCCCCCACCGCAGATTGAGGAGGCCTGTGAGCTGCCTGAGTGCCAGGTGGATGCAGGCAATAAGGTC
TGCAACCTGCAGTGTAATAATCACGCATGTGGCTGGGATGGTGGCGACTGCTCCCTCAACTTCAATGACC
CCTGGAAGAACTGCACGCAGTCTCTACAGTGCTGGAAGTATTTTAGCGACGGCCACTGTGACAGCCAGTG
CAACTCGGCCGGCTGCCTCTTTGATGGCTTCGACTGCCAGCTCACCGAGGGACAGTGCAACCCCCTGTAT
GACCAGTACTGCAAGGACCACTTCAGTGATGGCCACTGCGACCAGGGCTGTAACAGTGCCGAATGTGAGT
GGGATGGCCTAGACTGTGCTGAGCATGTACCCGAGCGGCTGGCAGCCGGCACCCTGGTGCTGGTGGTGCT
GCTTCCACCCGACCAGCTACGGAACAACTCCTTCCACTTTCTGCGGGAGCTCAGCCACGTGCTGCACACC
AACGTGGTCTTCAAGCGTGATGCGCAAGGCCAGCAGATGATCTTCCCGTACTATGGCCACGAGGAAGAGC
TGCGCAAGCACCCAATCAAGCGCTCTACAGTGGGTTGGGCCACCTCTTCACTGCTTCCTGGTACCAGTGG
TGGGCGCCAGCGCAGGGAGCTGGACCCCATGGACATCCGTGGCTCCATTGTCTACCTGGAGATCGACAAC
CGGCAATGTGTGCAGTCATCCTCGCAGTGCTTCCAGAGTGCCACCGATGTGGCTGCCTTCCTAGGTGCTC
TTGCGTCACTTGGCAGCCTCAATATTCCTTACAAGATTGAGGCCGTGAAGAGTGAGCCGGTGGAGCCTCC
GCTGCCCTCGCAGCTGCACCTCATGTACGTGGCAGCGGCCGCCTTCGTGCTCCTGTTCTTTGTGGGCTGT
GGGGTGCTGCTGTCCCGCAAGCGCCGGCGGATGAAGCTGCTGAGCAGCATCGAGCAGGCCTGTGACATCT
GCCGGCTGAAGAAACTGAAGTGCAGCAAAGAAAAGCCCAAGTGCGCCAAGTGCCTGAAGAACAACTGGGA
GTGCCGGTACAGCCCCAAGACCAAGAGAAGCCCCCTGACCAGAGCCCACCTGACCGAGGTGGAAAGCCGG
CTGGAAAGACTGGAACAGCTGTTTCTGCTGATCTTCCCACGCGAGGACCTGGACATGATCCTGAAGATGG
ACAGCCTGCAGGACATCAAGGCCCTGCTGACCGGCCTGTTCGTGCAGGACAACGTGAACAAGGACGCCGT
GACCGACAGACTGGCCAGCGTGGAAACCGACATGCCCCTGACCCTGCGGCAGCACAGAATCAGCGCCACC
AGCAGCAGCGAGGAAAGCAGCAACAAGGGCCAGCGGCAGCTGACAGTGTCTGCTGCTGCAGGCGGAAGCG
GAGGCTCTGGCGGATCTGATGCCCTGGACGACTTCGACCTGGATATGCTGGGCAGCGACGCCCTGGATGA
TTTTGATCTGGACATGCTGGGATCTGACGCTCTGGACGATTTCGATCTCGACATGTTGGGATCAGATGCA
CTGGATGACTTTGACCTGGACATGCTCGGATCATGAGATCCTTGACTTGCGGCCGCAACTCCCACCTGCA
ACATGCGTGACTGACTGAGGCCGCGACTCTAGAGTCGACCTGCAGGCATGCAAGCTTGATATCAAGCTTA
TCGATAATCAACCTCTGGATTACAAAATTTGTGAAAGATTGACTGGTATTCTTAACTATGTTGCTCCTTT
TACGCTATGTGGATACGCTGCTTTAATGCCTTTGTATCATGCTATTGCTTCCCGTATGGCTTTCATTTTC
TCCTCCTTGTATAAATCCTGGTTGCTGTCTCTTTATGAGGAGTTGTGGCCCGTTGTCAGGCAACGTGGCG
TGGTGTGCACTGTGTTTGCTGACGCAACCCCCACTGGTTGGGGCATTGCCACCACCTGTCAGCTCCTTTC
CGGGACTTTCGCTTTCCCCCTCCCTATTGCCACGGCGGAACTCATCGCCGCCTGCCTTGCCCGCTGCTGG
ACAGGGGCTCGGCTGTTGGGCACTGACAATTCCGTGGTGTTGTCGGGGAAATCATCGTCCTTTCCTTGGC
TGCTCGCCTGTGTTGCCACCTGGATTCTGCGCGGGACGTCCTTCTGCTACGTCCCTTCGGCCCTCAATCC
AGCGGACCTTCCTTCCCGCGGCCTGCTGCCGGCTCTGCGGCCTCTTCCGCGTCTTCGCCTTCGCCCTCAG
ACGAGTCGGATCTCCCTTTGGGCCGCCTCCCCGCATCGATACCGTCGACCTCGAGGGAATTAATTCGAGC
TCGGTACCTTTAAGACCAATGACTTACAAGGCAGCTGTAGATCTTAGCCACTTTTTAAAAGAAAAGGGGG
GACTGGAAGGGCTAATTCACTCCCAACGAAGACAAGATCTGCTTTTTGCTTGTACTGGGTCTCTCTGGTT
AGACCAGATCTGAGCCTGGGAGCTCTCTGGCTAACTAGGGAACCTACTGCTTAAGCCTCAATAAAGCTTG
CCTTGAGTGCTTCAAGTAGTGTGTGCCCGTCTGTTGTGTGACTCTGGTAACTAGAGATCCCTCAGACCCT
TTTAGTCAGTGTGGAAAATCTCTAGCAGCATCTAGAATTAATTCCGTGTATTCTATAGTGTCACCTAAAT
CGTATGTGTATGATACATAAGGTTATGTATTAATTGTAGCCGCGTTCTAACGACAATATGTACAAGCCTA
ATTGTGTAGCATCTGGCTTACTGAAGCAGACCCTATCATCTCTCTCGTAAACTGCCGTCAGAGTCGGTTT
GGTTGGACGAACCTTCTGAGTTTCTGGTAACGCCGTCCCGCACCCGGAAATGGTCAGCGAACCAATCAGC
AGGGTCATCGCTAGCCAGATCCTCTACGCCGGACGCATCGTGGCCGGCATCACCGGCGCCACAGGTGCGG
TTGCTGGCGCCTATATCGCCGACATCACCGATGGGGAAGATCGGGCTCGCCACTTCGGGCTCATGAGCGC
TTGTTTCGGCGTGGGTATGGTGGCAGGCCCCGTGGCCGGGGGACTGTTGGGCGCCATCTCCTTGCATGCA
CCATTCCTTGCGGCGGCGGTGCTCAACGGCCTCAACCTACTACTGGGCTGCTTCCTAATGCAGGAGTCGC
ATAAGGGAGAGCGTCGAATGGTGCACTCTCAGTACAATCTGCTCTGATGCCGCATAGTTAAGCCAGCCCC
GACACCCGCCAACACCCGCTGACGCGCCCTGACGGGCTTGTCTGCTCCCGGCATCCGCTTACAGACAAGC
TGTGACCGTCTCCGGGAGCTGCATGTGTCAGAGGTTTTCACCGTCATCACCGAAACGCGCGAGACGAAAG
GGCCTCGTGATACGCCTATTTTTATAGGTTAATGTCATGATAATAATGGTTTCTTAGACGTCAGGTGGCA
CTTTTCGGGGAAATGTGCGCGGAACCCCTATTTGTTTATTTTTCTAAATACATTCAAATATGTATCCGCT
CATGAGACAATAACCCTGATAAATGCTTCAATAATATTGAAAAAGGAAGAGTATGAGTATTCAACATTTC
CGTGTCGCCCTTATTCCCTTTTTTGCGGCATTTTGCCTTCCTGTTTTTGCTCACCCAGAAACGCTGGTGA
AAGTAAAAGATGCTGAAGATCAGTTGGGTGCACGAGTGGGTTACATCGAACTGGATCTCAACAGCGGTAA
GATCCTTGAGAGTTTTCGCCCCGAAGAACGTTTTCCAATGATGAGCACTTTTAAAGTTCTGCTATGTGGC
GCGGTATTATCCCGTATTGACGCCGGGCAAGAGCAACTCGGTCGCCGCATACACTATTCTCAGAATGACT
TGGTTGAGTACTCACCAGTCACAGAAAAGCATCTTACGGATGGCATGACAGTAAGAGAATTATGCAGTGC
TGCCATAACCATGAGTGATAACACTGCGGCCAACTTACTTCTGACAACGATCGGAGGACCGAAGGAGCTA
ACCGCTTTTTTGCACAACATGGGGGATCATGTAACTCGCCTTGATCGTTGGGAACCGGAGCTGAATGAAG
CCATACCAAACGACGAGCGTGACACCACGATGCCTGTAGCAATGGCAACAACGTTGCGCAAACTATTAAC
TGGCGAACTACTTACTCTAGCTTCCCGGCAACAATTAATAGACTGGATGGAGGCGGATAAAGTTGCAGGA
CCACTTCTGCGCTCGGCCCTTCCGGCTGGCTGGTTTATTGCTGATAAATCTGGAGCCGGTGAGCGTGGGT
CTCGCGGTATCATTGCAGCACTGGGGCCAGATGGTAAGCCCTCCCGTATCGTAGTTATCTACACGACGGG
GAGTCAGGCAACTATGGATGAACGAAATAGACAGATCGCTGAGATAGGTGCCTCACTGATTAAGCATTGG
TAACTGTCAGACCAAGTTTACTCATATATACTTTAGATTGATTTAAAACTTCATTTTTAATTTAAAAGGA
TCTAGGTGAAGATCCTTTTTGATAATCTCATGACCAAAATCCCTTAACGTGAGTTTTCGTTCCACTGAGC
GTCAGACCCCGTAGAAAAGATCAAAGGATCTTCTTGAGATCCTTTTTTTCTGCGCGTAATCTGCTGCTTG
CAAACAAAAAAACCACCGCTACCAGCGGTGGTTTGTTTGCCGGATCAAGAGCTACCAACTCTTTTTCCGA
AGGTAACTGGCTTCAGCAGAGCGCAGATACCAAATACTGTTCTTCTAGTGTAGCCGTAGTTAGGCCACCA
CTTCAAGAACTCTGTAGCACCGCCTACATACCTCGCTCTGCTAATCCTGTTACCAGTGGCTGCTGCCAGT
GGCGATAAGTCGTGTCTTACCGGGTTGGACTCAAGACGATAGTTACCGGATAAGGCGCAGCGGTCGGGCT
GAACGGGGGGTTCGTGCACACAGCCCAGCTTGGAGCGAACGACCTACACCGAACTGAGATACCTACAGCG
TGAGCTATGAGAAAGCGCCACGCTTCCCGAAGGGAGAAAGGCGGACAGGTATCCGGTAAGCGGCAGGGTC
GGAACAGGAGAGCGCACGAGGGAGCTTCCAGGGGGAAACGCCTGGTATCTTTATAGTCCTGTCGGGTTTC
GCCACCTCTGACTTGAGCGTCGATTTTTGTGATGCTCGTCAGGGGGGCGGAGCCTATGGAAAAACGCCAG
CAACGCGGCCTTTTTACGGTTCCTGGCCTTTTGCTGGCCTTTTGCTCACATGTTCTTTCCTGCGTTATCC
CCTGATTCTGTGGATAACCGTATTACCGCCTTTGAGTGAGCTGATACCGCTCGCCGCAGCCGAACGACCG
AGCGCAGCGAGTCAGTGAGCGAGGAAGCGGAAGAGCGCCCAATACGCAAACCGCCTCTCCCCGCGCGTTG
GCCGATTCATTAATGCAGCTGTGGAATGTGTGTCAGTTAGGGTGTGGAAAGTCCCCAGGCTCCCCAGCAG
GCAGAAGTATGCAAAGCATGCATCTCAATTAGTCAGCAACCAGGTGTGGAAAGTCCCCAGGCTCCCCAGC
AGGCAGAAGTATGCAAAGCATGCATCTCAATTAGTCAGCAACCATAGTCCCGCCCCTAACTCCGCCCATC
CCGCCCCTAACTCCGCCCAGTTCCGCCCATTCTCCGCCCCATGGCTGACTAATTTTTTTTATTTATGCAG
AGGCCGAGGCCGCCTCGGCCTCTGAGCTATTCCAGAAGTAGTGAGGAGGCTTTTTTGGAGGCCTAGGCTT
TTGCAAAAAGCTTGGACACAAGACAGGCTTGCGAGATATGTTTGAGAATACCACTTTATCCCGCGTCAGG
GAGAGGCAGTGCGTAAAAAGACGCGGACTCATGTGAAATACTGGTTTTTAGTGCGCCAGATCTCTATAAT
CTCGCGCAACCTATTTTCCCCTCGAACACTTTTTAAGCCGTAGATAAACAGGCTGGGACACTTCACATGA
GCGAAAAATACATCGTCACCTGGGACATGTTGCAGATCCATGCACGTAAACTCGCAAGCCGACTGATGCC
TTCTGAACAATGGAAAGGCATTATTGCCGTAAGCCGTGGCGGTCTGTACCGGGTGCGTTACTGGCGCGTG
AACTGGGTATTCGTCATGTCGATACCGTTTGTATTTCCAGCTACGATCACGACAACCAGCGCGAGCTTAA
AGTGCTGAAACGCGCAGAAGGCGATGGCGAAGGCTTCATCGTTATTGATGACCTGGTGGATACCGGTGGT
ACTGCGGTTGCGATTCGTGAAATGTATCCAAAAGCGCACTTTGTCACCATCTTCGCAAAACCGGCTGGTC
GTCCGCTGGTTGATGACTATGTTGTTGATATCCCGCAAGATACCTGGATTGAACAGCCGTGGGATATGGG
CGTCGTATTCGTCCCGCCAATCTCCGGTCGCTAATCTTTTCAACGCCTGGCACTGCCGGGCGTTGTTCTT
TTTAACTTCAGGCGGGTTACAATAGTTTCCAGTAAGTATTCTGGAGGCTGCATCCATGACACAGGCAAAC
CTGAGCGAAACCCTGTTCAAACCCCGCTTTAAACATCCTGAAACCTCGACGCTAGTCCGCCGCTTTAATC
ACGGCGCACAACCGCCTGTGCAGTCGGCCCTTGATGGTAAAACCATCCCTCACTGGTATCGCATGATTAA
CCGTCTGATGTGGATCTGGCGCGGCATTGACCCACGCGAAATCCTCGACGTCCAGGCACGTATTGTGATG
AGCGATGCCGAACGTACCGACGATGATTTATACGATACGGTGATTGGCTACCGTGGCGGCAACTGGATTT
ATGAGTGGGCCCCGGATCTTTGTGAAGGAACCTTACTTCTGTGGTGTGACATAATTGGACAAACTACCTA
CAGAGATTTAAAGCTCTAAGGTAAATATAAAATTTTTAAGTGTATAATGTGTTAAACTACTGATTCTAAT
TGTTTGTGTATTTTAGATTCCAACCTATGGAACTGATGAATGGGAGCAGTGGTGGAATGCCTTTAATGAG
GAAAACCTGTTTTGCTCAGAAGAAATGCCATCTAGTGATGATGAGGCTACTGCTGACTCTCAACATTCTA
CTCCTCCAAAAAAGAAGAGAAAGGTAGAAGACCCCAAGGACTTTCCTTCAGAATTGCTAAGTTTTTTGAG
TCATGCTGTGTTTAGTAATAGAACTCTTGCTTGCTTTGCTATTTACACCACAAAGGAAAAAGCTGCACTG
CTATACAAGAAAATTATGGAAAAATATTCTGTAACCTTTATAAGTAGGCATAACAGTTATAATCATAACA
TACTGTTTTTTCTTACTCCACACAGGCATAGAGTGTCTGCTATTAATAACTATGCTCAAAAATTGTGTAC
CTTTAGCTTTTTAATTTGTAAAGGGGTTAATAAGGAATATTTGATGTATAGTGCCTTGACTAGAGATCAT
AATCAGCCATACCACATTTGTAGAGGTTTTACTTGCTTTAAAAAACCTCCCACACCTCCCCCTGAACCTG
AAACATAAAATGAATGCAATTGTTGTTGTTAACTTGTTTATTGCAGCTTATAATGGTTACAAATAAAGCA
ATAGCATCACAAATTTCACAAATAAAGCATTTTTTTCACTGCATTCTAGTTGTGGTTTGTCCAAACTCAT
CAATGTATCTTATCATGTCTGGATCAACTGGATAACTCAAGCTAACCAAAATCATCCCAAACTTCCCACC
CCATACCCTATTACCACTGCCAATTACCTGTGGTTTCATTTACTCTAAACCTGTGATTCCTCTGAATTAT
TTTCATTTTAAAGAAATTGTATTTGTTAAATATGTACTACAAACTTAGTAGTTGGAAGGGCTAATTCACT
CCCAAAGAAGACAAGATATCCTTGATCTGTGGATCTACCACACACAAGGCTACTTCCCTGATTAGCAGAA
CTACACACCAGGGCCAGGGGTCAGATATCCACTGACCTTTGGATGGTGCTACAAGCTAGTACCAGTTGAG
CCAGATAAGGTAGAAGAGGCCAATAAAGGAGAGAACACCAGCTTGTTACACCCTGTGAGCCTGCATGGGA
TGGATGACCCGGAGAGAGAAGTGTTAGAGTGGAGGTTTGACAGCCGCCTAGCATTTCATCACGTGGCCCG
AGAGCTGCATCCGGAGTACTTCAAGAACTGCTGATATCGAGCTTGCTACAAGGGACTTTCCGCTGGGGAC
TTTCCAGGGAGGCGTGGCCTGGGCGGGACTGGGGAGTGGCGAGCCCTCAGATCCTGCATATAAGCAGCTG
CTTTTTGCCTGTACTGGGTCTCTCTGGTTAGACCAGATCTGAGCCTGGGAGCTCTCTGGCTAACTAGGGA
ACCCACTGCTTAAGCCTCAATAAAGCTTGCCTTGAGTGCTTCAAGTAGTGTGTGCCCGTCTGTTGTGTGA
CTCTGGTAACTAGAGATCCCTCAGACCCTTTTAGTCAGTGTGGAAAATCTCTAGCAGTGGCGCCCGAACA
GGGACTTGAAAGCGAAAGGGAAACCAGAGGAGCTCTCTCGACGCAGGACTCGGCTTGCTGAAGCGCGCAC
GGCAAGAGGCGAGGGGCGGCGACTGGTGAGTACGCCAAAAATTTTGACTAGCGGAGGCTAGAAGGAGAGA
GATGGGTGCGAGAGCGTCAGTATTAAGCGGGGGAGAATTAGATCGCGATGGGAAAAAATTCGGTTAAGGC
CAGGGGGAAAGAAAAAATATAAATTAAAACATATAGTATGGGCAAGCAGGGAGCTAGAACGATTCGCAGT
TAATCCTGGCCTGTTAGAAACATCAGAAGGCTGTAGACAAATACTGGGACAGCTACAACCATCCCTTCAG
ACAGGATCAGAAGAACTTAGATCATTATATAATACAGTAGCAACCCTCTATTGTGTGCATCAAAGGATAG
AGATAAAAGACACCAAGGAAGCTTTAGACAAGATAGAGGAAGAGCAAAACAAAAGTAAGACCACCGCACA
GCAAGCGGCCGGCCGCTGATCTTCAGACCTGGAGGAGGAGATATGAGGGACAATTGGAGAAGTGAATTAT
ATAAATATAAAGTAGTAAAAATTGAACCATTAGGAGTAGCACCCACCAAGGCAAAGAGAAGAGTGGTGCA
GAGAGAAAAAAGAGCAGTGGGAATAGGAGCTTTGTTCCTTGGGTTCTTGGGAGCAGCAGGAAGCACTATG
GGCGCAGCGTCAATGACGCTGACGGTACAGGCCAGACAATTATTGTCTGGTATAGTGCAGCAGCAGAACA
ATTTGCTGAGGGCTATTGAGGCGCAACAGCATCTGTTGCAACTCACAGTCTGGGGCATCAAGCAGCTCCA
GGCAAGAATCCTGGCTGTGGAAAGATACCTAAAGGATCAACAGCTCCTGGGGATTTGGGGTTGCTCTGGA
AAACTCATTTGCACCACTGCTGTGCCTTGGAATGCTAGTTGGAGTAATAAATCTCTGGAACAGATTTGGA
ATCACACGACCTGGATGGAGTGGGACAGAGAAATTAACAATTACACAAGCTTAATACACTCCTTAATTGA
AGAATCGCAAAACCAGCAAGAAAAGAATGAACAAGAATTATTGGAATTAGATAAATGGGCAAGTTTGTGG
AATTGGTTTAACATAACAAATTGGCTGTGGTATATAAAATTATTCATAATGATAGTAGGAGGCTTGGTAG
GTTTAAGAATAGTTTTTGCTGTACTTTCTATAGTGAATAGAGTTAGGCAGGGATATTCACCATTATCGTT
TCAGACCCACCTCCCAACCCCGAGGGGACCCGACAGGCCCGAAGGAATAGAAGAAGAAGGTGGAGAGAGA
GACAGAGACAGATCCATTCGATTAGTGAACGGATCTCGACGGTATCGCCAAATGGCAGTATTCATCCACA
ATTTTAAAAGAAAAGGGGGGATTGGGGGGTACAGTGCAGGGG
